>Addgene plasmid #71873 | pMIR-193a-5p-Reporter | addgene partial sequence | sequence record 133373 | Luc-F 5'-CAGTCAAGTAACAACCGCGA-3'
GAAAGGTCTTACCGGAAAACTCGACGCAAGAAAAATCAGAGAGATCCTCATAAAGGCCAAGAAGGGCGGA
AAGTCCAAATTGCTCGAGTGATGAAAGCTGCGCACTAGTTCATCTCGCCCGCAAAGACCCAAAGCTTAAT
AAAGGATCTTTTATTTTCATTGGATCTGTGTGTTGGTTTTTTGTATGCGGCCGCTAGCTTGGCACTGGCC
GTCGTTTTACAACGTCGTGACTGGGAAAACCCTGGCGTTACCCAACTTAATCGCCTTGCAGCACATCCCC
CTTTCGCCAGCTGGCGTAATAGCGAAGAGGCCCGCACCGATCGCCCTTCCCAACAGTTGCGCAGCCTGAA
TGGCGAATGGCGCCTGATGCGGTATTTTCTCCTTACGCATCTGTGCGGTATTTCACACCGCATATGGTGC
ACTCTCAGTACAATCTGCTCTGATGCCGCATAGTTAAGCCAGCCCCGACACCCGCCAACACCCGCTGACG
CGCCCTGACGGGCTTGTCTGCTCCCGGCATCCGCTTACAGACAAGCTGTGACCGTCTCCGGGAGCTGCAT
GTGTCAGAGGTTTTCACCGTCATCACCGAAACGCGCGAGACGAAAGATTGGTGTGGAAAGTCCCCAGGCT
CCCCAGCAGGCAGAAGTATGCAAAGCATGCATCTCAATTAGTCAGCAACCAGGTGTGGAAAGTCCCCAGG
CTCCCCAGCAGGCAGAAGTATGCAAAGCATGCATCTCAATTAGTCAGCAACCATAGTCCCGCCCCTAACT
CCGCCCATCCCGCCCCTAACTCCGCC
