>Addgene plasmid #71873 | pMIR-193a-5p-Reporter | addgene partial sequence | sequence record 133375 | pRS-marker 5'-cggcatcagagcagattgta-3'
ATGCGTAAGGAGAAAATACCGCATCAGGCGCCATTCGCCATTCAGGCTGCGCAACTGTTGGGAAGGGCGA
TCGGTGCGGGCCTCTTCGCTATTACGCCAGCTGGCGAAAGGGGGATGTGCTGCAAGGCGATTAAGTTGGG
TAACGCCAGGGTTTTCCCAGTCACGACGTTGTAAAACGACGGCCAGTGCCAAGCTAGCGGCCGCATACAA
AAAACCAACACACAGATCCAATGAAAATAAAAGATCCTTTATTAAGCTTTGGGTCTTTGCGGGCGAGATG
AACTAGTGCGCAGCTTTCATCACTCGAGCAATTTGGACTTTCCGCCCTTCTTGGCCTTTATGAGGATCTC
TCTGATTTTTCTTGCGTCGAGTTTTCCGGTAAGACCTTTCGGTACTTCGTCCACAAACACAACTCCTCCG
CGCAACTTTTTCGCGGTTGTTACTTGACTGGCGACGTAATCCACGATCTCTTTTTCCGTCATCGTCTTTC
CGTGCTCCAAAACAACAACGGCGGCGGGAAGTTCACCGGCGTCATCGTCGGGAAGACCTGCCACGCCCGC
GTCGAAGATGTTGGGGTGTTGTAACAATATCGATTCCAATTCAGCGGGGGCCACCTGATATCCTTTGTAT
TTAATTAAAGACTTCAAGCGGTCAACTATGAAGAAGTGTTCGTCTTCGTCCCAGTAAGCTATGTCTCCAG
AATGTAGCCATCCATCCTTGTCAATCAAGGCGTTGGTCGCTTCCGGATTGTTTACATAACCGGACATAAT
CATAGGTCCTCTGACACATAATTCGCCTCTCTGATTAACGCCCAGCGTTTTCCCGGTATCCAGATCCACA
ACCTTCGCTTCAAA
