[The description below was written by a language model from this plasmid's Addgene catalogue record.]
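Description:
pMIR-193a-5p-Reporter is a mammalian expression plasmid built on the commercial pMIR-REPORT Luciferase backbone and designed to read out the activity of human miR-193a-5p in cells. It is maintained in E. coli as a high-copy plasmid under ampicillin selection, and it carries a puromycin marker for selection in mammalian cells. The total size is recorded as about 6.5 kb, with the insert adding only a few tens of base pairs to the backbone. No feature table accompanies the record, so details such as the origin of replication and polyadenylation signal are not stated.

The payload is a firefly luciferase gene driven by the CMV promoter, followed by a short synthetic insert cloned between the SpeI and HindIII sites, both of which are retained. The insert is the reverse complement of mature miR-193a-5p, made by annealing two oligonucleotides, and it lies downstream of the luciferase coding sequence. There it serves as a perfectly complementary miRNA binding site in the reporter transcript rather than as a protein fusion partner. When functional miR-193a-5p is loaded into the RNA-induced silencing complex, it pairs with this site and represses or cleaves the luciferase mRNA, so luminescence falls as miRNA activity rises.

The construct is used as a sensor in transfection assays to compare miR-193a-5p activity across conditions. It was deposited with a study on how EGFR signalling and AGO2 phosphorylation affect microRNA maturation under hypoxia. Such reporters are generally normalised against a co-transfected control, though the record does not specify one.
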