Addgene plasmid #71873: pMIR-193a-5p-Reporter
Purpose: Mammalian expression vector for the analysis of miR-193a-5p activity
Depositing lab: Mien-Chie Hung. Depositing organization: University of Texas MD Anderson Cancer Center. Publication: EGFR modulates microRNA maturation in response to hypoxia through phosphorylation of AGO2. Shen J, Xia W, Khotskaya YB, Huo L, Nakanishi K, Lim SO, Du Y, Wang Y, Chang WC, Chen CH, Hsu JL, Wu Y, Lam YC, James BP, Liu X, Liu CG, Patel DJ, Hung MC. Nature. 2013 May 16;497(7449):383-7. doi: 10.1038/nature12080. Epub 2013 May 1. PubMed 23636329.
Backbone
  Vector backbone: pMIR-REPORT Luciferase
  Backbone manufacturer: Applied Biosystems
  Backbone size w/o insert (bp): 6470
  Total vector size (bp): 6498
  Vector type: Mammalian Expression
  Selectable markers: Puromycin
Growth in bacteria
  Bacterial resistance: Ampicillin, 100 μg/mL
  Growth temperature: 37°C
  Growth strain: DH5alpha
  Copy number: High Copy
Gene/Insert
  Gene/Insert name: Reverse complementary sequence of miR-193a-5p (alt name: miR-193a-5p binding sequence)
  gRNA/shRNA sequence: TTGGGTCTTTGCGGGCGAGATGAA
  Species: H. sapiens (human)
  Promoter: CMV
  Tag / fusion protein: firefly luciferase (N terminal on backbone)
  Cloning method: Restriction Enzyme; 5′ cloning site SpeI (not destroyed); 3′ cloning site HindIII (not destroyed)
  Sequencing primers: 5′ Luc-F; 3′ pRS-marker
Terms and licenses: Academic/Nonprofit Terms; Industry Terms: Not Available to Industry
Depositor comments: Human miR-193a-5p binding site was generated by annealing of two oligos as described in the reference.
How to cite: pMIR-193a-5p-Reporter was a gift from Mien-Chie Hung (Addgene plasmid # 71873 ; http://n2t.net/addgene:71873 ; RRID:Addgene_71873)
